>Addgene plasmid #231021 | pSicoFlipped-CAG-GFP-2A-DGCR8-WPRE-bGHpA | addgene full sequence | sequence record 461363 | Addgene NGS Result
CGACGGCACAGGACCGAGGGGCACCCACGAAGCGGAGGAGGGCTGGGACGCGGCCAGAGAAAAGTCACAC
GCCATCTTTAAAAGAAGGGCGGAGGACAGGCGGGGGGGGGAGGGCGGTGCCGCACGCTCGCGTGTGGGAG
TAACGCGGTCAGTCAGAGCCGGGGCGGGCGGCGCGAGGGGGSGGCGGAGCGGGGCGCGGGGCGAAGGCAG
CGAGCGGGGACTGCCGCCCGGGGCGGGCGGCGGTTTTTATAGGGCCGCCGCCGCCCCCGCCCCGCCATAA
AACGAAACCTTCGGAGCGGCCCGCTCTGGGTGGCCGCCGCCGCCCCTCACCGCCCCCGCCCCCCCCCCCC
CCCCCCCCCCCCCCCCCCCCCCCCGCGCCCCCGGAGCGAGSCGCCCNCCCCCACGCGCCCGCTBTTYYTT
TTTGAGGGSGCCCCCCCCCCCCCCCCCCCMCCCAAAAAAGAAAAACCYTYCSGGGGCGCGCCGCCCCCTG
TCGTNTGYGSCCCCCCCCCCCCCCCCCCCCCCCCCCCCCCCCCCCCCCCCCCCCCCCCCCCCCCCCCCCT
GGNGCGCGCCCCCCCCCCCCCCCCCGCCCCCATCGCTGCACAAAATAATTAAAAAATAAATAAATACAAA
ATTGGGGGTGGGGAGGGGGGGGAGATGGGGAGAGTGAAGCAGAACGTGGGGCTCACCTCGACCATGGTAA
TAGCGATGACTAATACGTAGATGTACTGCCAAGTAGGAAAGTCCCATAAGGTCATGTACTGGGCATAATG
CCAGGCGGGCCATTTACCGTCATTGACGTCAATAGGGGGCGTACTTGGCATATGATACACTTGATGTACT
GCCAAGTGGGCAGTTTACCGTAAATACTCCACCCATTGACGTCAATGGAAAGTCCCTATTGGCGTTACTA
TGGGAACATACGTCATTATTGACGTCAATGGGCGGGGGTCGTTGGGCGGTCAGCCAGGCGGGCCATTTAC
CGTAAGTTATGTAACGCGGAACTCCATATATGGGCTATGAACTAATGACCCCGTAATTGATTACTATTAA
TAACTAGTCAATAATCAATGTCGAGCTGATCTACGATGTAGTACCTTTAAGACCAATGACTTACAAGGCA
GCTGTAGATCTTAGCCACTTTTTAAAAGAAAAGGGGGGACTGGAAGGGCTAATTCACTCCCAACGAAGAC
AAGATATCCTTGATCTGTGGATCTACCACACACAAGGCTACTTCCCTGATTGGCAGAACTACACACCAGG
GCCAGGGATCAGATATCCACTGACCTTTGGATGGTGCTACAAGCTAGTACCAGTTGAGCAAGAGAAGGTA
GAAGAAGCCAATGAAGGAGAGAACACCCGCTTGTTACACCCTGTGAGCCTGCATGGGATGGATGACCCGG
AGAGAGAAGTATTAGAGTGGAGGTTTGACAGCCGCCTAGCATTTCATCACATGGCCCGAGAGCTGCATCC
GGACTGTACTGGGTCTCTCTGGTTAGACCAGATCTGAGCCTGGGAGCTCTCTGGCTAACTAGGGAACCCA
CTGCTTAAGCCTCAATAAAGCTTGCCTTGAGTGCTTCAAGTAGTGTGTGCCCGTCTGTTGTGTGACTCTG
GTAACTAGAGATCCCTCAGACCCTTTTAGTCAGTGTGGAAAATCTCTAGCAGCATGTGAGCAAAAGGCCA
GCAAAAGGCCAGGAACCGTAAAAAGGCCGCGTTGCTGGCGTTTTTCCATAGGCTCCGCCCCCCTGACGAG
CATCACAAAAATCGACGCTCAAGTCAGAGGTGGCGAAACCCGACAGGACTATAAAGATACCAGGCGTTTC
CCCCTGGAAGCTCCCTCGTGCGCTCTCCTGTTCCGACCCTGCCGCTTACCGGATACCTGTCCGCCTTTCT
CCCTTCGGGAAGCGTGGCGCTTTCTCATAGCTCACGCTGTAGGTATCTCAGTTCGGTGTAGGTCGTTCGC
TCCAAGCTGGGCTGTGTGCACGAACCCCCCGTTCAGCCCGACCGCTGCGCCTTATCCGGTAACTATCGTC
TTGAGTCCAACCCGGTAAGACACGACTTATCGCCACTGGCAGCAGCCACTGGTAACAGGATTAGCAGAGC
GAGGTATGTAGGCGGTGCTACAGAGTTCTTGAAGTGGTGGCCTAACTACGGCTACACTAGAAGAACAGTA
TTTGGTATCTGCGCTCTGCTGAAGCCAGTTACCTTCGGAAAAAGAGTTGGTAGCTCTTGATCCGGCAAAC
AAACCACCGCTGGTAGCGGTGGTTTTTTTGTTTGCAAGCAGCAGATTACGCGCAGAAAAAAAGGATCTCA
AGAAGATCCTTTGATCTTTTCTACGGGGTCTGACGCTCAGTGGAACGAAAACTCACGTTAAGGGATTTTG
GTCATGAGATTATCAAAAAGGATCTTCACCTAGATCCTTTTAAATTAAAAATGAAGTTTTAAATCAATCT
AAAGTATATATGAGTAAACTTGGTCTGACAGTTACCAATGCTTAATCAGTGAGGCACCTATCTCAGCGAT
CTGTCTATTTCGTTCATCCATAGTTGCCTGACTCCCCGTCGTGTAGATAACTACGATACGGGAGGGCTTA
CCATCTGGCCCCAGTGCTGCAATGATACCGCGAGACCCACGCTCACCGGCTCCAGATTTATCAGCAATAA
ACCAGCCAGCCGGAAGGGCCGAGCGCAGAAGTGGTCCTGCAACTTTATCCGCCTCCATCCAGTCTATTAA
TTGTTGCCGGGAAGCTAGAGTAAGTAGTTCGCCAGTTAATAGTTTGCGCAACGTTGTTGCCATTGCTACA
GGCATCGTGGTGTCACGCTCGTCGTTTGGTATGGCTTCATTCAGCTCCGGTTCCCAACGATCAAGGCGAG
TTACATGATCCCCCATGTTGTGCAAAAAAGCGGTTAGCTCCTTCGGTCCTCCGATCGTTGTCAGAAGTAA
GTTGGCCGCAGTGTTATCACTCATGGTTATGGCAGCACTGCATAATTCTCTTACTGTCATGCCATCCGTA
AGATGCTTTTCTGTGACTGGTGAGTACTCAACCAAGTCATTCTGAGAATAGTGTATGCGGCGACCGAGTT
GCTCTTGCCCGGCGTCAATACGGGATAATACCGCGCCACATAGCAGAACTTTAAAAGTGCTCATCATTGG
AAAACGTTCTTCGGGGCGAAAACTCTCAAGGATCTTACCGCTGTTGAGATCCAGTTCGATGTAACCCACT
CGTGCACCCAACTGATCTTCAGCATCTTTTACTTTCACCAGCGTTTCTGGGTGAGCAAAAACAGGAAGGC
AAAATGCCGCAAAAAAGGGAATAAGGGCGACACGGAAATGTTGAATACTCATACTCTTCCTTTTTCAATA
TTATTGAAGCATTTATCAGGGTTATTGTCTCATGAGCGGATACATATTTGAATGTATTTAGAAAAATAAA
CAAATAGGGGTTCCGCGCACATTTCCCCGAAAAGTGCCACCTGACGTCGACGGATCGGGAGATCTCCCGA
TCCCCTATGGTGCACTCTCAGTACAATCTGCTCTGATGCCGCATAGTTAAGCCAGTATCTGCTCCCTGCT
TGTGTGTTGGAGGTCGCTGAGTAGTGCGCGAGCAAAATTTAAGCTACAACAAGGCAAGGCTTGACCGACA
ATTGCATGAAGAATCTGCTTAGGGTTAGGCGTTTTGCGCTGCTTCGCGATGTACGGGCCAGATATACGCG
TTGACATTGATTATTGACTAGTTATTAATAGTAATCAATTACGGGGTCATTAGTTCATAGCCCATATATG
GAGTTCCGCGTTACATAACTTACGGTAAATGGCCCGCCTGGCTGACCGCCCAACGACCCCCGCCCATTGA
CGTCAATAATGACGTATGTTCCCATAGTAACGCCAATAGGGACTTTCCATTGACGTCAATGGGTGGAGTA
TTTACGGTAAACTGCCCACTTGGCAGTACATCAAGTGTATCATATGCCAAGTACGCCCCCTATTGACGTC
AATGACGGTAAATGGCCCGCCTGGCATTATGCCCAGTACATGACCTTATGGGACTTTCCTACTTGGCAGT
ACATCTACGTATTAGTCATCGCTATTACCATGGTGATGCGGTTTTGGCAGTACATCAATGGGCGTGGATA
GCGGTTTGACTCACGGGGATTTCCAAGTCTCCACCCCATTGACGTCAATGGGAGTTTGTTTTGGCACCAA
AATCAACGGGACTTTCCAAAATGTCGTAACAACTCCGCCCCATTGACGCAAATGGGCGGTAGGCGTGTAC
GGTGGGAGGTCTATATAAGCAGCGCGTTTTGCCTGTACTGGGTCTCTCTGGTTAGACCAGATCTGAGCCT
GGGAGCTCTCTGGCTAACTAGGGAACCCACTGCTTAAGCCTCAATAAAGCTTGCCTTGAGTGCTTCAAGT
AGTGTGTGCCCGTCTGTTGTGTGACTCTGGTAACTAGAGATCCCTCAGACCCTTTTAGTCAGTGTGGAAA
ATCTCTAGCAGTGGCGCCCGAACAGGGACTTGAAAGCGAAAGGGAAACCAGAGGAGCTCTCTCGACGCAG
GACTCGGCTTGCTGAAGCGCGCACGGCAAGAGGCGAGGGGCGGCGACTGGTGAGTACGCCAAAAATTTTG
ACTAGCGGAGGCTAGAAGGAGAGAGATGGGTGCGAGAGCGTCAGTATTAAGCGGGGGAGAATTAGATCGC
GATGGGAAAAAATTCGGTTAAGGCCAGGGGGAAAGAAAAAATATAAATTAAAACATATAGTATGGGCAAG
CAGGGAGCTAGAACGATTCGCAGTTAATCCTGGCCTGTTAGAAACATCAGAAGGCTGTAGACAAATACTG
GGACAGCTACAACCATCCCTTCAGACAGGATCAGAAGAACTTAGATCATTATATAATACAGTAGCAACCC
TCTATTGTGTGCATCAAAGGATAGAGATAAAAGACACCAAGGAAGCTTTAGACAAGATAGAGGAAGAGCA
AAACAAAAGTAAGACCACCGCACAGCAAGCGGCCGGCCGCTGATCTTCAGACCTGGAGGAGGAGATATGA
GGGACAATTGGAGAAGTGAATTATATAAATATAAAGTAGTAAAAATTGAACCATTAGGAGTAGCACCCAC
CAAGGCAAAGAGAAGAGTGGTGCAGAGAGAAAAAAGAGCAGTGGGAATAGGAGCTTTGTTCCTTGGGTTC
TTGGGAGCAGCAGGAAGCACTATGGGCGCAGCGTCAATGACGCTGACGGTACAGGCCAGACAATTATTGT
CTGGTATAGTGCAGCAGCAGAACAATTTGCTGAGGGCTATTGAGGCGCAACAGCATCTGTTGCAACTCAC
AGTCTGGGGCATCAAGCAGCTCCAGGCAAGAATCCTGGCTGTGGAAAGATACCTAAAGGATCAACAGCTC
CTGGGGATTTGGGGTTGCTCTGGAAAACTCATTTGCACCACTGCTGTGCCTTGGAATGCTAGTTGGAGTA
ATAAATCTCTGGAACAGATTTGGAATCACACGACCTGGATGGAGTGGGACAGAGAAATTAACAATTACAC
AAGCTTAATACACTCCTTAATTGAAGAATCGCAAAACCAGCAAGAAAAGAATGAACAAGAATTATTGGAA
TTAGATAAATGGGCAAGTTTGTGGAATTGGTTTAACATAACAAATTGGCTGTGGTATATAAAATTATTCA
TAATGATAGTAGGAGGCTTGGTAGGTTTAAGAATAGTTTTTGCTGTACTTTCTATAGTGAATAGAGTTAG
GCAGGGATATTCACCATTATCGTTTCAGACCCACCTCCCAACCCCGAGGGGACCCGACAGGCCCGAAGGA
ATAGAAGAAGAAGGTGGAGAGAGAGACAGAGACAGATCCATTCGATTAGTGAACGGATCGGCACTGCGTG
CGCCAATTCTGCAGACAAATGGCAGTATTCATCCACAATTTTAAAAGAAAAGGGGGGATTGGGGGGTACA
GTGCAGGGGAAAGAATAGTAGACATAATAGCAACAGACATACAAACTAAAGAATTACAAAAACAAATTAC
AAAAATTCAAAATTTTCGGGTTTATTACAGGGACAGCAGAGATCCAGTTTGGTTAGTACCGGGCCCGCTC
TAGCCATAGAGCCCACCGCATCCCCAGCATGCCTGCTATTGTCTTCCCAATCCTCCCCCTTGCTGTCCTG
CCCCACCCCACCCCCCAGAATAGAATGACACCTACTCAGACAATGCGATGCAATTTCCTCATTTTATTAG
GAAAGGACAGTGGGAGTGGCACCTTCCAGGGTCAAGGAAGGCACGGGGGAGGGGCAAACAACAGATGGCT
GGCAACTAGAAGGCACAGCTCGAGTGCGTGCGGATTAGTCTAGCGGTGAAGTGGCTGAAGATCCTCCCGC
GCAGTAAGCGAATTCGCTTGTGCCCCAGTTTGCTAGGGAGGTCCAGGACGCGGGGAGGCGGCCCAAAGGG
AGATCCGACTCGTCTGAGGGCGAAGGCGAAGACGCGGAAGAGGCCGCAGAGCCGGCAGCAGGCCGCGGGA
AGGAAGGTCCGCTGGATTGAGGGCCGAAGGGACGTAGCAGAAGGACGTCCCGCGCAGAATCCAGGTGGCA
ACACAGGCGAGCAGCCAAGGAAAGGACGATGATTTCCCCGACAACACCACGGAATTGTCAGTGCCCAACA
GCCGAGCCCCTGTCCAGCAGCGGGCAAGGCAGGCGGCGATGAGTTCCGCCGTGGCAATAGGGAGGGGGAA
AGCGAAAGTCCCGGAAAGGAGCTGACAGGTGGTGGCAATGCCCCAACCAGTGGGGGTTGCGTCAGCAAAC
ACAGTGCACACCACGCCACGTTGCCTGACAACGGGCCACAACTCCTCATAAAGAGACAGCAACCAGGATT
TATACAAGGAGGAGAAAATGAAAGCCATACGGGAAGCAATAGCATGATACAAAGGCATTAAAGCAGCGTA
TCCACATAGCGTAAAAGGAGCAACATAGTTAAGAATACCAGTCAATCTTTCACAAATTTTGTAATCCAGA
GGTTGATTGGATCGTACGTCGGCATAAGCTTTGTAGCGGCCTCACACGTCCACGGTGCACAGGGGCTCAC
CGCCAGGCTGGGCGGACGCCACAATGGACATCTTGGGCTTCTTTCGAGTCTCCTCCCTTTCCTCAGCTAG
CCTCTTCATCTCCTCTTGGAGCTTGCTGAGGATGTGCAGGTTGGGCTTGTTCTTCTTGGCATACTGCTGC
AGCTCAATCACACTCTTGTCCGATGTCTCCTGCTTGACCATCTTGCTGCTCTCACGGCCATACATGCGCA
GTAAAGACCCCCAGTTCTTGACATGTGGGTGCAGCAGCTGAAGGATCTTCTGTGAGGCTAACTGCTTTCC
AACTCTCTTGTTCTTACACCACCCGCGCACTGTGTGCTTGCCACACGCCATGACGTATTCACTCTTCTGG
TTTTTCCCAGGAACCACTTCAAACTTGATAGACGTGTCACCCATCCCATGGTTTCTTTTAAGGCACTCGT
GGAGGATCTGATATGGAGACAACAGCCCAGCCTTGCTGGTCAGCTCGTAGACCCGCGAGTCCTCGATGCT
GATGTGGTTAAAATACTCGAGTTCTTCACTGTCTTTGGGCTTCTCTTCAGAGGTCTGTTTAACAAAGTCA
GGGATGAGGATTTCCAGTGTAGCTCGGGCAGCTTTATTCTTCGCAAGTTTTTTGCTGCTTGCAGTTCCAG
ATCCGTAAGTCACACCATCAATGGTCACCGAGGCACCAAAAGGCTCACTTGGGTTCTCACATTCAAAGAA
ATTATAGACAGGGCGGACCTTGAGGACACGCTGCATGTACTCGTGCAGGATGCAGACCTCGGATTTCCCG
TTGGGGTTAATAACAAACTCTTTCTTTGTGGGTGCATCTTGCACTGATAAAGTAATGAGCTTCTGATTGG
CTGGCAAGATGGGCCTCTCGGACTCCGCCTGCTTCCGCTTCATTTCCCGATTGAATTGCCGCCGCTCAGC
CCAAGTCCTGAATTTTTTCACAGTAACTTGCTCAAAGTCAAAACGCTTCTCCAGGTAGCTTCGAAATTCC
TCGAGATCAACGGATTCATCTTTGCACACCTCGACTTTGGCCTTCACCTGCCCCAGGGCCCCAGGGGCTG
CCTCAGCCCCTAGTGGGTCTTTCTCGTCCGGGGGCCCCGGGTCAGCACCCATAGAGTCAGGCTCATCCAG
GGGAAACTCCAGCTCTGCAGATCGGCTCAGGGGCTTGACGGGGGACACATCCCCACTAGGGGTGAGGTCA
CTGCTTTGCTCCCGTTCCTCGTTGTCCTTCATTTTCTTATAATGCAGACAAGGGATGCTACTCAGAGGAG
GGTCGTGTTTCCGTATGCTTCCCGTTCCCAAGAAGTATGGCCTGGACCAGGTGACCACCCGAGACTCTCT
GTGTAGGTACACCGGGACTCCAGAGTTATGGAATGTCATGATCCACCCGTCGGGCAGCGGCTCTGTAGGT
GGGCGGCCACGACTTTTGAGCACTGTTTTAATCTTGGTCATCATCGGCTGCACACTTGTCTCTCCATCGG
ACGGATGGTCGCTGTCTCCGCCATATTTTTCCTCTGTTCGCCTCTTTTTGGGGGCACAAAGGCCTTCTTC
CAGCAGAGCATCCACATCGTTGTCAAAGTCATCCTCGTAGGGGAAATTCAAGGCCTCTTCATCCACTCTG
TCTCTCTGAACGATTGCTTTAGCCGTGAACCCGCCTGCTCCTTCTTCATCTAGCTCCAAATTGTCAGTAA
AATCTTCTAACTCATCGAGCACTGCATACTCCACTCTCTTTTCCTGATCCAGCTCATTCTCCTCATCCTT
CTTATCAGCACTCTCACCCCCTATGCCTACCCCGTCACCAACACTCCCGCCAAAGGGACAAGCATGCACG
TCCCCACTGACAGGGCTAAGGAGCAGACCGCACTCCGCCCGCACGTCGCGCTCTGCTCCTGTGTACAGCA
CCTTCCTGTCCTTACTCCTGCAGCTCTCGGTAAAGCTCACGCTAATCTTTACATCCTTAAGCAACTTAAG
GTCAGGGGAGAACTTCCGGACCGCAGGTGCGTGCCGGGCGGTGCGCGGGCTGTGGCCACTACAGTTCGGG
TCTATGAGGAGGCGGCCCTTAGAGAAGGATCCTTTGGAGAGAAGAGAAGCTCCGTAGAAGTTGAAGGGGT
CCTCAGCAGGGAGTTCGGACTGTCCATCACCACCAGAGCCAACGTCCATTACCTCTGCACCACTGGACGT
TTGCAGGGGAGGTGGTGGAGACTGCTCACGGGGCAGCGCTTGGAAGGGGCGAGCTCGGCTCTCCATCACC
GCTTCTCCTGCGGGCCCACACGGGAGCGGAGAGGGGCTCTCATCTGTCTCCATGTCGACAGGCCCAGGAT
TCTCCTCCACGTCACCACACGTAAGCAAGGAACCGCGCCCTTCCCCGGACCCCTTGTACAGCTCGTCCAT
GCCGAGAGTGATCCCGGCGGCGGTCACGAACTCCAGCAGGACCATGTGATCGCGCTTCTCGTTGGGGTCT
TTGCTCAGGGCGGACTGGGTGCTCAGGTAGTGGTTGTCGGGCAGCAGCACGGGGCCGTCGCCGATGGGGG
TGTTCTGCTGGTAGTGGTCGGCGAGCTGCACGCTGCCGTCCTCGATGTTGTGGCGGATCTTGAAGTTCAC
CTTGATGCCGTTCTTCTGCTTGTCGGCCATGATATAGACGTTGTGGCTGTTGTAGTTGTACTCCAGCTTG
TGCCCCAGGATGTTGCCGTCCTCCTTGAAGTCGATGCCCTTCAGCTCGATGCGGTTCACCAGGGTGTCGC
CCTCGAACTTCACCTCGGCGCGGGTCTTGTAGTTGCCGTCGTCCTTGAAGAAGATGGTGCGCTCCTGGAC
GTAGCCTTCGGGCATGGCGGACTTGAAGAAGTCGTGCTGCTTCATGTGGTCGGGGTAGCGGCTGAAGCAC
TGCACGCCGTAGGTCAGGGTGGTCACGAGGGTGGGCCAGGGCACGGGCAGCTTGCCGGTGGTGCAGATGA
ACTTCAGGGTCAGCTTGCCGTAGGTGGCATCGCCCTCGCCCTCGCCGGACACGCTGAACTTGTGGCCGTT
TACGTCGCCGTCCAGCTCGACCAGGATGGGCACCACCCCGGTGAACAGCTCCTCGCCCTTGCTCACCATG
GTGGCGACCGGTAGCGCTAGTTACGACTAGCAGGAGCTGTAGGAAAAAGAAGAAGGCATGAACATGGTTA
GCAGAGGCTCTAGAGCCGCCGGTCACACGCCAGAAGCCGAACCCCGCCCTGCCCCGTCCCCCCCGAAGGC
AGCCGTCCCCCCGCGGACAGCCCCGAGGCTGGAGAGGGAGAAGGGGACGGCGGCGCGGCGACGCACGAAG
GCCCTCCCCGCCCATTTCCTTCCTGCCGGCGCCGCACCGCTTCGCCCCGCGCCCGCTAGAGGGGGTGCGG
CGGCGCCTCCCAGATTTCGGCTCCGCACAGATTTGGGACAAAGGAAGTCCCTGCGCCCTCTCGCACGATT
ACCATAAAAGGCAATGGCTGCGGCTCGCCGCGCCTCGACAGCCGCCGGCGCTCCGGGGGCCGCCGCGCCC
CTCCCCCGAGCCCTCCCCCCGCCCGCACGGCGGCCCCCCCCCCCCCGCCCCCCCCCCCCCCCCCCCCCCC
CCCCCCCCCCCCCCCGCCCCCCCCCCCCCCCCCCCCCCCGCGCGCCCCCCCCCCCCACCCCGCCGCCCGC
CCCCCCCCNCCCCGCGCGCGNNGGGGGGGCGCGGGGGGGGGSSGCCGCCTCGCCCCCCCCCCCCCCCCCC
CCCCCCCCCCCCCCCCCCCCCCCCCCCCCCCCCCCCCCCCCCCCCCCCCCCCCCCCCCCCCCCCCCCCCC
CCCGCGCTGGCGCGGGGGCGCTGCGGCGGCGGCGAGGGGGCCGGGCCGCGGGCGGGTGGCGCAGCGCACG
GACGGTGCGAGGCGCCGCCCGGCGCGCCCACCGGGGACACAGGGGCCGCGAGGCGGCCCTCAGGGGTGTG
CCGCGGCCGCAGAGCAGAAACTAGCCGTCAGTAGCCCACGCGCGAGTGGAGGCGGGGGGGAGAAGGGGGG
TCCCGCGGGCTGAGCGGGGGGAGGAGCGGGGTCGGTCAGGGGG
Features (pLannotate 1.2.2; 31 found; start..end, strand, type, name):
    337..360     -  promoter       chicken β-actin promoter (fragment): No description available
    503..524     -  promoter       chicken β-actin promoter (fragment): No description available
    525..546     -  promoter       chicken β-actin promoter (fragment): No description available
    570..691     -  promoter       chicken β-actin promoter (fragment): contains a 21-bp deletion relative to the standard chicken β-actin promoter
    693..1072    -  enhancer       CMV enhancer: human cytomegalovirus immediate early enhancer
   1091..1159    +  CDS            nef (fragment): NEF_HV1Z2 - Experimental evidence at protein level: Swiss-Prot protein existence level 1. Extracellular Nef protein targets CD4(+) T-lymphocytes for apoptosis by interacting with CXCR4 surface receptors. From Human immunodeficiency virus type 1 group M subtype D (isolate Z2/CDC-Z34) (HIV-1).
   1161..1473    +  LTR            5' LTR (fragment): 5' long terminal repeat (LTR) from HIV-1
   1481..1661    +  LTR            5' LTR (truncated): truncated 5' long terminal repeat (LTR) from HIV-1
   1723..2311    -  rep_origin     ori: high-copy-number ColE1/pMB1/pBR322/pUC origin of replication
   2482..3342    -  CDS            AmpR: β-lactamase; bla; confers resistance to ampicillin, carbenicillin, and related antibiotics
   3343..3447    -  promoter       AmpR promoter: bla
   3506..3558    -  misc_feature   bom (fragment): basis of mobility region from pBR322
   3713..4092    +  enhancer       CMV enhancer: human cytomegalovirus immediate early enhancer
   4093..4292    +  promoter       CMV promoter: human cytomegalovirus (CMV) immediate early promoter
   4310..4490    +  LTR            5' LTR (truncated): truncated 5' long terminal repeat (LTR) from HIV-1
   4537..4662    +  misc_feature   HIV-1 Ψ: packaging signal of human immunodeficiency virus type 1
   4646..4984    +  CDS            HIV-1 gag (fragment): gag protein from human immunodeficiency virus 1; gag
   5159..5392    +  misc_feature   RRE: The Rev response element (RRE) of HIV-1 allows for Rev-dependent mRNA export from the nucleus to the cytoplasm.
   5769..5869    +  CDS            Rev (fragment): human immunodeficiency virus 1 (HIV-1) Rev protein; rev; enhances nuclear export of unspliced and incompletely spliced viral mRNAs
   5919..6036    +  misc_feature   cPPT/CTS: central polypurine tract and central termination sequence of HIV-1
   6094..6318    -  polyA_signal   bGH poly(A) signal: bovine growth hormone polyadenylation signal
   6386..6413    -  CDS            TagBFP (fragment): monomeric blue fluorescent protein mammalian codon-optimized
   6420..7008    -  misc_feature   WPRE: woodchuck hepatitis virus posttranscriptional regulatory element
   7045..9363    -  CDS            DGCR8: DGCR8_HUMAN - Also known as C22orf12, DGCRK6. Experimental evidence at protein level: Swiss-Prot protein existence level 1. Component of the microprocessor complex that acts as a RNA- and heme-binding protein that is involved in the initial step of microRNA (miRNA) biogenesis. Component of the microprocessor complex that is required to process primary miRNA transcripts (pri-miRNAs) to release precursor miRNA (pre-miRNA) in the nucleus. Within the microprocessor complex, DGCR8 function as a molecular anchor necessary for the recognition of pri-miRNA at dsRNA-ssRNA junction and directs DROSHA to
   9433..10149   -  CDS            EGFP: EGFP is a basic (constitutively fluorescent) green fluorescent protein published in 1996, derived from Aequorea victoria. It is reported to be a rapidly-maturing weak dimer with moderate acid sensitivity.
  10187..10588   -  intron         chimeric intron (fragment): chimera between introns from chicken β-actin and rabbit β-globin
  10616..10639   -  promoter       chicken β-actin promoter (fragment): No description available
  10655..10678   -  promoter       chicken β-actin promoter (fragment): No description available
  10679..10696   -  promoter       chicken β-actin promoter (fragment): No description available
  10761..10784   -  promoter       chicken β-actin promoter (fragment): No description available
  10832..10853   -  promoter       chicken β-actin promoter (fragment): No description available
