[The description below was written by a language model from this plasmid's Addgene catalogue record and pLannotate feature annotations shown in this document.]
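Description:
pSicoFlipped-CAG-GFP-2A-DGCR8-WPRE-bGHpA is an HIV-1-based lentiviral transfer plasmid derived from the pSico backbone and built for co-expression of EGFP and human DGCR8 in mammalian cells. It is propagated in E. coli through a high-copy ColE1/pUC-type origin and selected with ampicillin via the β-lactamase gene. The viral genome is transcribed from a CMV enhancer/promoter fused to a truncated 5' LTR. It carries the Ψ packaging signal with a gag fragment, the Rev response element for Rev-dependent nuclear export, the cPPT/CTS, and a 3' LTR region. The catalogue lists a total size of 10,802 bp, whereas the sequenced record that was annotated is 11,103 nt.

The payload is a single cassette placed in antisense orientation relative to the LTRs. The CAG promoter (CMV enhancer, chicken β-actin promoter and chimeric intron) drives EGFP followed by DGCR8. The construct name indicates a 2A peptide between them, which fits the short unannotated gap between the two coding sequences, so the two proteins would be produced separately from one transcript. A WPRE enhances transcript expression, and a bGH polyadenylation signal terminates the message. Flipping the cassette keeps this internal poly(A) signal and the intron from acting on the sense-strand viral genomic RNA. However, the antisense transcripts can pair with the genome during packaging, and the record states that co-transfection with a Nodamura virus B2 plasmid is required to obtain high titers. A very short TagBFP match near the WPRE is probably a cloning remnant.

DGCR8 is the microprocessor component that directs DROSHA in pri-miRNA processing, and it lies within the 22q11.2 region. The associated study models the 22q11.2 microdeletion in thalamocortical organoids, which suggests use for delivering DGCR8 with GFP marking transduced cells, although the record states only co-expression as the purpose.
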