Addgene plasmid #231021: pSicoFlipped-CAG-GFP-2A-DGCR8-WPRE-bGHpA
Purpose: For lentivirus-mediated co-expression of GFP and DGCR8
Depositing lab: Tomasz Nowakowski. Depositing organization: University of California, San Francisco (UCSF). Publication: Thalamocortical organoids enable in vitro modeling of 22q11.2 microdeletion associated with neuropsychiatric disorders. Shin D, Kim CN, Ross J, Hennick KM, Wu SR, Paranjape N, Leonard R, Wang JC, Keefe MG, Pavlovic BJ, Donohue KC, Moreau C, Wigdor EM, Larson HH, Allen DE, Cadwell CR, Bhaduri A, Popova G, Bearden CE, Pollen AA, Jacquemont S, Sanders SJ, Haussler D, Wiita AP, Frost NA, Sohal VS, Nowakowski TJ. Cell Stem Cell. 2024 Mar 7;31(3):421-432.e8. doi: 10.1016/j.stem.2024.01.010. Epub 2024 Feb 20. PubMed 38382530.
Backbone
  Vector backbone: pSico/Pooled Library #186334
  Backbone manufacturer: Tyler Jacks
  Backbone size w/o insert (bp): 7682
  Total vector size (bp): 10802
  Modifications to backbone: The transgene is flipped relative to LTRs, and requires co-transfection with Nodamura B2 (Addgene #17228) during viral packaging to obtain high titers.
  Vector type: Mammalian Expression, Lentiviral
Growth in bacteria
  Bacterial resistance: Ampicillin, 100 μg/mL
  Growth temperature: 37°C
  Growth strain: NEB Stable
  Copy number: High Copy
Gene/Insert 1
  Gene/Insert name: Enhanced GFP (alt name: GFP)
  Species: Synthetic
  Insert size (bp): 720
  Promoter: CAG
  Cloning method: Gibson Cloning
  Sequencing primers: 5′ CATGTTCATGCCTTCTTC
Gene/Insert 2
  Gene/Insert name: DGCR8
  Species: H. sapiens (human)
  Insert size (bp): 2322
  Entrez Gene: DGCR8 (a.k.a. C22orf12, DGCRK6, Gy1, pasha)
  Promoter: CAG
  Cloning method: Gibson Cloning
  Sequencing primers: 5′ GGTTCCTTGCTTACGTGTG
Terms and licenses: Academic/Nonprofit Terms; Industry Terms: Not Available to Industry
How to cite: pSicoFlipped-CAG-GFP-2A-DGCR8-WPRE-bGHpA was a gift from Tomasz Nowakowski (Addgene plasmid # 231021 ; http://n2t.net/addgene:231021 ; RRID:Addgene_231021)
